Addgene plasmid #167579: pAAV-GfaABC1D-GRAB_ATP1.0
Purpose: Express the ATP sensor GRAB_ATP1.0 in astrocytes
Depositing lab: Yulong Li. Depositing organization: Peking University. Publication: A sensitive GRAB sensor for detecting extracellular ATP in vitro and in vivo. Wu Z, He K, Chen Y, Li H, Pan S, Li B, Liu T, Xi F, Deng F, Wang H, Du J, Jing M, Li Y. Neuron. 2021 Dec 17. pii: S0896-6273(21)00988-0. doi: 10.1016/j.neuron.2021.11.027. PubMed 34942116.
Backbone
  Vector backbone: pAAV
  Backbone manufacturer: Addgene
  Backbone size w/o insert (bp): 5121
  Vector type: AAV
Growth in bacteria
  Bacterial resistance: Ampicillin, 100 μg/mL
  Growth temperature: 37°C
  Growth strain: NEB Stable
  Copy number: High Copy
Gene/Insert
  Gene/Insert name: ATP sensor GRAB_ATP1.0
  Species: H. sapiens (human)
  Insert size (bp): 1983
  Entrez Gene: P2RY1 (a.k.a. P2Y1, SARCC)
  Promoter: GfaABC1D
  Cloning method: Gibson Cloning
Terms and licenses: Academic/Nonprofit Terms; Industry Terms: Not Available to Industry
Depositor comments: Please visit https://www.biorxiv.org/content/10.1101/2021.02.24.432680v1 for bioRxiv preprint.
How to cite: pAAV-GfaABC1D-GRAB_ATP1.0 was a gift from Yulong Li (Addgene plasmid # 167579 ; http://n2t.net/addgene:167579 ; RRID:Addgene_167579)
