[The description below was written by a language model from this plasmid's Addgene catalogue record and pLannotate feature annotations shown in this document.]
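Description:
pAAV-GfaABC1D-GRAB_ATP1.0 is an AAV transfer plasmid (about 7.1 kb in the sequenced record) built on a pAAV backbone for expressing a genetically encoded extracellular ATP sensor in astrocytes. It is propagated in E. coli as a high-copy plasmid through a ColE1/pUC-type origin and selected with ampicillin via the β-lactamase gene. An f1 phage origin is also present. The expression cassette is flanked by AAV2 inverted terminal repeats, which allow it to be packaged into recombinant AAV particles. The annotation finds a complete ITR on the 3′ side but only short fragments at the 5′ end. That may reflect the difficulty of sequencing these repeats or a partial deletion, and the recorded use of a recombination-deficient growth strain fits the known instability of ITRs.

The payload is GRAB_ATP1.0, a roughly 2 kb insert derived from the human P2Y1 purinergic receptor (P2RY1). GRAB sensors are GPCR-activation-based indicators in which a circularly permuted GFP is inserted into the receptor, so that ligand binding changes fluorescence. The feature table annotates this internal EGFP-derived module but not the surrounding receptor sequence. Expression is driven by GfaABC1D, a compact GFAP-derived promoter that restricts expression to astrocytes; it is named in the catalogue but not annotated in the table, and presumably lies between the 5′ ITR and the chimeric β-globin/immunoglobulin intron. An Igκ leader peptide precedes the coding sequence, consistent with directing the sensor into the secretory pathway for display at the plasma membrane. A WPRE and the human growth hormone polyadenylation signal downstream enhance transcript stability and processing. The construct is intended for producing AAV to image extracellular ATP dynamics around astrocytes in vitro and in vivo.
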