Features (pLannotate 1.2.2; 17 found; start..end, strand, type, name):
     12..39      +  repeat_region  AAV2 ITR (fragment): inverted terminal repeat of adeno-associated virus serotype 2 inverted
     68..95      +  repeat_region  AAV2 ITR (fragment): inverted terminal repeat of adeno-associated virus serotype 2 inverted
    995..1127    +  intron         chimeric intron: chimera between introns from human β-globin and immunoglobulin heavy chain genes
   1172..1190    +  promoter       T7 promoter: promoter for bacteriophage T7 RNA polymerase
   1213..1275    +  sig_peptide    Igκ leader: leader sequence from mouse immunoglobulin κ light chain
   2092..2814    +  CDS            cEGFP: cEGFP is a basic (constitutively fluorescent) green fluorescent protein published in 2008, derived from Aequorea victoria.
   3196..3220    +  misc_feature   MCS (fragment): pBluescript multiple cloning site
   3220..3808    +  misc_feature   WPRE: woodchuck hepatitis virus posttranscriptional regulatory element
   3840..4316    +  polyA_signal   hGH poly(A) signal: human growth hormone polyadenylation signal
   4356..4496    +  repeat_region  AAV2 ITR: inverted terminal repeat of adeno-associated virus serotype 2 inverted
   4501..4552    -  misc_feature   bom (fragment): basis of mobility region from pBR322
   4571..5026    +  rep_origin     f1 ori (sequence partly withheld): f1 bacteriophage origin of replication; arrow indicates direction of (+) strand synthesis
   5027..5076    -  misc_feature   bom (fragment): basis of mobility region from pBR322
   5178..5213    -  CDS            rop (fragment): Rop protein, which maintains plasmids at low copy number; rop
   5308..5412    +  promoter       AmpR promoter: bla
   5413..6273    +  CDS            AmpR: β-lactamase; bla; confers resistance to ampicillin, carbenicillin, and related antibiotics
   6444..7032    +  rep_origin     ori: high-copy-number ColE1/pMB1/pBR322/pUC origin of replication
>Addgene plasmid #167579 | pAAV-GfaABC1D-GRAB_ATP1.0 | addgene full sequence | sequence record 330695 | Addgene NGS Result
CCTGCAGGCAGCTGCGCGCTCGCTCGCTCACTGAGGCCGCCCGGGCGTCGGGCGACCTTTGGTCGCCCGG
CCTCAGTGAGCGAGCGAGCGCGCAGAGAGGGAGTGGCCAACTCCATCACTAGGGGTTCCTGCGGCCGCAC
GCGTTGTAGTTAATGATTAACCCGCCATGCTACTTATCTACGTAGCCATGCTCTAGGAAGATCTAACATA
TCCTGGTGTGGAGTAGGGGACGCTGCTCTGACAGAGGCTCGGGGGCCTGAGCTGGCTCTGTGAGCTGGGG
AGGAGGCAGACAGCCAGGCCTTGTCTGCAAGCAGACCTGGCAGCATTGGGCTGGCCGCCCCCCAGGGCCT
CCTCTTCATGCCCAGTGAATGACTCACCTTGGCACAGACACAATGTTCGGGGTGGGCACAGTGCCTGCTT
CCCGCCGCACCCCAGCCCCCCTCAAATGCCTTCCGAGAAGCCCATTGAGCAGGGGGCTTGCATTGCACCC
CAGCCTGACAGCCTGGCATCTTGGGATAAAAGCAGCACAGCCCCCTAGGGGCTGCCCTTGCTGTGTGGCG
CCACCGGCGGTGGAGAACAAGGCTCTATTCAGCCTGTGCCCAGGAAAGGGGATCAGGGGATGCCCAGGCA
TGGACAGTGGGTGGCAGGGGGGGAGAGGAGGGCTGTCTGCTTCCCAGAAGTCCAAGGACACAAATGGGTG
AGGGGAGAGCTCTCCCCATAGCTGGGCTGCGGCCCAACCCCACCCCCTCAGGCTATGCCAGGGGGTGTTG
CCAGGGGCACCCGGGCATCGCCAGTCTAGCCCACTCCTTCATAAAGCCCTCGCATCCCAGGAGCGAGCAG
AGCCAGAGCAGGTTGGAGAGGAGACGCATCACCTCCGCTGCTCGCAAGCTTTATTGCGGTAGTTTATCAC
AGTTAAATTGCTAACGCAGTCAGTGCTTCTGACACAACAGTCTCGAACTTAAGCTGCAGAAGTTGGTCGT
GAGGCACTGGGCAGGTAAGTATCAAGGTTACAAGACAGGTTTAAGGAGACCAATAGAAACTGGGCTTGTC
GAGACAGAGAAGACTCTTGCGTTTCTGATAGGCACCTATTGGTCTTACTGACATCCACTTTGCCTTTCTC
TCCACAGGTGTCCACTCCCAGTTCAATTACAGCTCTTAAGGCTAGAGTACTTAATACGACTCACTATAGG
CTAGCCTCGAGAATTCGCCACCATGGAGACAGACACACTCCTGCTATGGGTACTGCTGCTCTGGGTTCCA
GGTTCCACTGGTGACACAAGTTTGTGCGAAAAAGTTGGCACCACCGAGGTGCTGTGGCCGGCTGTCCCCA
ACGGGACGGACGCTGCCTTCCTGGCCGGTCCGGGTTCGTCCTGGGGGAACAGCACGGTCGCCTCCACTGC
CGCCGTCTCCTCGTCGTTCAAATGCGCCTTGACCAAGACGGGCTTCCAGTTTTACTACCTGCCGGCTGTC
TACATCTTGGTATTCATCATCGGCTTCCTGGGCAACAGCGTGGCCATCTGGATGTTCGTCTTCCACATGA
AGCCCTGGAGCGGCATCTCCGTGTACATGTTCAATTTGGCTCTGGCCGACTTCTTGTACGTGCTGACTCT
GCCAGCCCTGATCTTCTACTACTTCAATAAAACAGACTGGATCTTCGGGGATGCCATGTGTAAACTGCAG
AGGTTCATCTTTCATGTGAACCTCTATGGCAGCATCTTGTTTCTGACATGCATCAGTGCCCACCGGTACA
GCGGTGTGGTGTACCCCCTCAAGTCCCTGGGCCGGCTCAAAAAGAAGAATGCGATCTGTATCAGCGTGCT
GGTGTGGCTCATTGTGGTGGTGGCGATCTCCCCCATCCTCTTCTACTCAGGTACCGGGGTCCGCAAAAAC
AAAACCATCACCTGTTACGACACCACCTCAGACGAGTACCTGCGAAGTTATTTCATCTACAGCATGTGCA
CGACCGTGGCCATGTTCTGTGTCCCCTTGGTGCTGATTCTGGGCTGTTACGGATTAATTGTGAGAGCTTT
GATTTACCCCGCGCCGGCCGGGCCGCGCGACACCGACGCGCTGGACCTGGAGGAGGGAGGAAACGTCTAT
ATCAAGGCCGACAAGCAGAAGAACGGCATCAAGGCGAACTTCCACATCCGCCACAACATCGAGGACGGCG
GCGTGCAGCTCGCCTACCACTACCAGCAGAACACCCCCATCGGCGACGGCCCCGTGCTGCTGCCCGACAA
CCACTACCTGAGCGTGCAGTCCAAACTTTCGAAAGACCCCAACGAGAAGCGCGATCACATGGTCCTGCTG
GAGTTCGTGACCGCCGCCGGGATCACTCTCGGCATGGACGAGCTGTACAAGGGCGGTACCGGAGGGAGCA
TGGTGAGAAAGGGCGAGGAGCTGTTCACCGGGGTGGTGCCCATCCTGGTCGAGCTGGACGGCGACGTAAA
CGGCCACAAGTTCAGCGTGTCCGGCGAGGGTGAGGGCGATGCCACCGAGGGCAAGCTGACCCTGAAGTTC
ATCTGCACCACCGGCAAGCTGCCCGTGCCCTGGCCCACCCTCGTGACCACCCTGACCTACGGCGTGCAGT
GCTTCAGCCGCTACCCCGACCACATGAAGCAGCACGACTTCTTCAAGTCCGCCATGCCCGAAGGCTACAT
CCAGGAGCGCACCATCTTCTTCAAGGACGACGGCAACTACAAGACCCGCGCCGAGGTGAAGTTCGAGGGC
GACACCCTGGTGAACCGCATCGAGCTGAAGGGCATCGACTTCAAGGAGGACGGCAACATCCTGGGGCACA
AGCTGGAGTACAACACCGGAGCAGCAGCACGCTGGCGCGGGCGGTCGATTTACCTGGTAATCATTGTACT
GACTGTTTTTGCTGTGTCTTACATCCCTTTCCATGTGATGAAAACGATGAACTTGAGGGCCCGGCTTGAT
TTTCAGACCCCAGCAATGTGTGCTTTCAATGACAGGGTTTATGCCACGTATCAGGTGACAAGAGGTCTAG
CAAGTCTCAACAGTTGTGTGGACCCCATTCTCTATTTCTTGGCGGGAGATACTTTCAGAAGGAGACTCTC
CCGAGCCACAAGGAAAGCTTCTAGAAGAAGTGAGGCAAATTTGCAATCCAAGAGTGAAGACATGACCCTC
AATATTTTACCTGAGTTCAAGCAGAATGGAGATACAAGCCTGTAAGAATTCGATATCAAGCTTATCGATA
ATCAACCTCTGGATTACAAAATTTGTGAAAGATTGACTGGTATTCTTAACTATGTTGCTCCTTTTACGCT
ATGTGGATACGCTGCTTTAATGCCTTTGTATCATGCTATTGCTTCCCGTATGGCTTTCATTTTCTCCTCC
TTGTATAAATCCTGGTTGCTGTCTCTTTATGAGGAGTTGTGGCCCGTTGTCAGGCAACGTGGCGTGGTGT
GCACTGTGTTTGCTGACGCAACCCCCACTGGTTGGGGCATTGCCACCACCTGTCAGCTCCTTTCCGGAAC
TTTCGCTTTCCCCCTCCCTATTGCCACGGCGGAACTCATCGCCGCCTGCCTTGCCCGCTGCTGGACAGGG
GCTCGGCTGTTGGGCACTGACAATTCCGTGGTGTTGTCGGGGAAATCATCGTCCTTTCCTTGGCTGCTCG
CCTATGTTGCCACCTGGATTCTGCGCGGGACGTCCTTCTGCTACGTCCCTTCGGCCCTCAATCCAGCGGA
CCTTCCTTCCCGCGGCCTGCTGCCGGCTCTGCGGCCTCTTCCGCGTCTTCGCCTTCGCCCTCAGACGAGT
CGGATCTCCCTTTGGGCCGCCTCCCCGCATCGATACCGAGCGCTGCTCGAGAGATCTACGGGTGGCATCC
CTGTGACCCCTCCCCAGTGCCTCTCCTGGCCCTGGAAGTTGCCACTCCAGTGCCCACCAGCCTTGTCCTA
ATAAAATTAAGTTGCATCATTTTGTCTGACTAGGTGTCCTTCTATAATATTATGGGGTGGAGGGGGGTGG
TATGGAGCAAGGGGCAAGTTGGGAAGACAACCTGTAGGGCCTGCGGGGTCTATTGGGAACCAAGCTGGAG
TGCAGTGGCACAATCTTGGCTCACTGCAATCTCCGCCTCCTGGGTTCAAGCGATTCTCCTGCCTCAGCCT
CCCGAGTTGTTGGGATTCCAGGCATGCATGACCAGGCTCAGCTAATTTTTGTTTTTTTGGTAGAGACGGG
GTTTCACCATATTGGCCAGGCTGGTCTCCAACTCCTAATCTCAGGTGATCTACCCACCTTGGCCTCCCAA
ATTGCTGGGATTACAGGCGTGAACCACTGCTCCCTTCCCTGTCCTTCTGATTTTGTAGGTAACCACGTGC
GGACCGAGCGGCCGCAGGAACCCCTAGTGATGGAGTTGGCCACTCCCTCTCTGCGCGCTCGCTCGCTCAC
TGAGGCCGGGCGACCAAAGGTCGCCCGACGCCCGGGCTTTGCCCGGGCGGCCTCAGTGAGCGAGCGAGCG
CGCAGCTGCCTGCAGGGGCGCCTGATGCGGTATTTTCTCCTTACGCATCTGTGCGGTATTTCACACCGCA
TA
[95 nt withheld, positions 4553-4647]
T
[46 nt withheld, positions 4649-4694]
C
[141 nt withheld, positions 4696-4836]
CCTTTGACGTTGGAGTCCACGTTCTTT
[37 nt withheld, positions 4864-4900]
ACTCTATCTCGGGCTATTCTTTTGATTTATAAGGGATTTTGCCGATTTCGGTCTATTGGTTAAAAAATGA
GCTGATTTAACAAAAATTTAACGCGAATTTTAACAAAATATTAACGTTTACAATTTTATGGTGCACTCTC
AGTACAATCTGCTCTGATGCCGCATAGTTAAGCCAGCCCCGACACCCGCCAACACCCGCTGACGCGCCCT
GACGGGCTTGTCTGCTCCCGGCATCCGCTTACAGACAAGCTGTGACCGTCTCCGGGAGCTGCATGTGTCA
GAGGTTTTCACCGTCATCACCGAAACGCGCGAGACGAAAGGGCCTCGTGATACGCCTATTTTTATAGGTT
AATGTCATGATAATAATGGTTTCTTAGACGTCAGGTGGCACTTTTCGGGGAAATGTGCGCGGAACCCCTA
TTTGTTTATTTTTCTAAATACATTCAAATATGTATCCGCTCATGAGACAATAACCCTGATAAATGCTTCA
ATAATATTGAAAAAGGAAGAGTATGAGTATTCAACATTTCCGTGTCGCCCTTATTCCCTTTTTTGCGGCA
TTTTGCCTTCCTGTTTTTGCTCACCCAGAAACGCTGGTGAAAGTAAAAGATGCTGAAGATCAGTTGGGTG
CACGAGTGGGTTACATCGAACTGGATCTCAACAGCGGTAAGATCCTTGAGAGTTTTCGCCCCGAAGAACG
TTTTCCAATGATGAGCACTTTTAAAGTTCTGCTATGTGGCGCGGTATTATCCCGTATTGACGCCGGGCAA
GAGCAACTCGGTCGCCGCATACACTATTCTCAGAATGACTTGGTTGAGTACTCACCAGTCACAGAAAAGC
ATCTTACGGATGGCATGACAGTAAGAGAATTATGCAGTGCTGCCATAACCATGAGTGATAACACTGCGGC
CAACTTACTTCTGACAACGATCGGAGGACCGAAGGAGCTAACCGCTTTTTTGCACAACATGGGGGATCAT
GTAACTCGCCTTGATCGTTGGGAACCGGAGCTGAATGAAGCCATACCAAACGACGAGCGTGACACCACGA
TGCCTGTAGCAATGGCAACAACGTTGCGCAAACTATTAACTGGCGAACTACTTACTCTAGCTTCCCGGCA
ACAATTAATAGACTGGATGGAGGCGGATAAAGTTGCAGGACCACTTCTGCGCTCGGCCCTTCCGGCTGGC
TGGTTTATTGCTGATAAATCTGGAGCCGGTGAGCGTGGGTCTCGCGGTATCATTGCAGCACTGGGGCCAG
ATGGTAAGCCCTCCCGTATCGTAGTTATCTACACGACGGGGAGTCAGGCAACTATGGATGAACGAAATAG
ACAGATCGCTGAGATAGGTGCCTCACTGATTAAGCATTGGTAACTGTCAGACCAAGTTTACTCATATATA
CTTTAGATTGATTTAAAACTTCATTTTTAATTTAAAAGGATCTAGGTGAAGATCCTTTTTGATAATCTCA
TGACCAAAATCCCTTAACGTGAGTTTTCGTTCCACTGAGCGTCAGACCCCGTAGAAAAGATCAAAGGATC
TTCTTGAGATCCTTTTTTTCTGCGCGTAATCTGCTGCTTGCAAACAAAAAAACCACCGCTACCAGCGGTG
GTTTGTTTGCCGGATCAAGAGCTACCAACTCTTTTTCCGAAGGTAACTGGCTTCAGCAGAGCGCAGATAC
CAAATACTGTTCTTCTAGTGTAGCCGTAGTTAGGCCACCACTTCAAGAACTCTGTAGCACCGCCTACATA
CCTCGCTCTGCTAATCCTGTTACCAGTGGCTGCTGCCAGTGGCGATAAGTCGTGTCTTACCGGGTTGGAC
TCAAGACGATAGTTACCGGATAAGGCGCAGCGGTCGGGCTGAACGGGGGGTTCGTGCACACAGCCCAGCT
TGGAGCGAACGACCTACACCGAACTGAGATACCTACAGCGTGAGCTATGAGAAAGCGCCACGCTTCCCGA
AGGGAGAAAGGCGGACAGGTATCCGGTAAGCGGCAGGGTCGGAACAGGAGAGCGCACGAGGGAGCTTCCA
GGGGGAAACGCCTGGTATCTTTATAGTCCTGTCGGGTTTCGCCACCTCTGACTTGAGCGTCGATTTTTGT
GATGCTCGTCAGGGGGGCGGAGCCTATGGAAAAACGCCAGCAACGCGGCCTTTTTACGGTTCCTGGCCTT
TTGCTGGCCTTTTGCTCACATGT
